>Addgene plasmid #112515 | pCON1-ProA.gfp | depositor full sequence | sequence record 211968 | Full Sequence
TTCGAGCTCGGTACCCGGGCACAGCTAACACCACGTCGTCCCTATCTGCTGCCCTAGGTCTATGAGTGGT
TGCTGGATAACTTTACGGGCATGCATAAGGCTCGTAGGCTATATTCAGGGAGACCACAACGGTTTCCCTC
TACAAATAATTTTGTTTAACTTTTACTAGAGTCACACAGGAAAGTACTAGTCTAGATTTAAGAAGGAGAT
ATACATATGAGTAAAGGAGAAGAACTTTTCACTGGAGTTGTCCCAATTCTTGTTGAATTAGATGGTGATG
TTAATGGGCACAAATTTTCTGTCAGTGGAGAGGGTGAAGGTGATGCAACATACGGAAAACTTACCCTTAA
ATTTATTTGCACTACTGGAAAACTACCTGTTCCATGGCCAACACTTGTCACTACTTTCGGGTATGGTGTT
CAATGCTTTGCGAGATACCCAGATCATATGAAACAGCATGACTTTTTCAAGAGTGCCATGCCCGAAGGTT
ATGTACAGGAAAGAACTATATTTTTCAAAGATGACGGGAACTACAAGACACGTGCTGAAGTCAAGTTTGA
AGGTGATACCCTTGTTAATAGAATCGAGTTAAAAGGTATTGATTTTAAAGAAGATGGAAACATTCTTGGA
CACAAATTGGAATACAACTATAACTCACACAATGTATACATCATGGCAGACAAACAAAAGAATGGAATCA
AAGTTAACTTCAAAATTAGACACAACATTGAAGATGGAAGCGTTCAACTAGCAGACCATTATCAACAAAA
TACTCCAATTGGCGATGGCCCTGTCCTTTTACCAGACAACCATTACCTGTCCACACAATCTGCCCTTTCG
AAAGATCCCAACGAAAAGAGAGACCACATGGTCCTTCTTGAGTTTGTAACAGCTGCTGGGATTACACATG
GCATGGATGAACTATACAAATAAATCTCCTGCAGGCATGCAAGCTTCCAGGCATCAAATAAAACGAAAGG
CTCAGTCGAAAGACTGGGCCTTTCGTTTTATCTGTTGTTTGTCGGTGAACGCTCTCTACTAGAGTCACAC
TGGCTCACCTTCGGGTGGGCCTTTCTGCGTTTATAAAGCTTAATGCGGTAGTTTATCACAGTTAAATTGC
TAACGCAGTCAGGCACCGTGTATGAAATCTAACAATGCGCTCATCGTCATCCTCGGCACCGTCACCCTGG
ATGCTGTAGGCATAGGCTTGGTTATGCCGGTACTGCCGGGCCTCTTGCGGGATATCGTCCATTCCGACAG
CATCGCCAGTCACTATGGCGTGCTGCTAGCGCTTTTAGCCGCTTTAGCGGCCTTTCCCCCTACCCGAAGG
GTGGGGGCGCGTGTGCAGCCCCGCAGGGCCTGTCTCGGTCGATCATTCAGCCCGGCTCATCCTTCTGGCG
TGGCGGCAGACCGAACAAGGCGCGGTCGTGGTCGCGTTCAAGGTACGCATCCATTGCCGCCATGAGCCGA
TCCTCCGGCCACTCGCTGCTGTTCACCTTGGCCAAAATCATGGCCCCCACCAGCACCTTGCGCCTTGTTT
CGTTCTTGCGCTCTTGCTGCTGTTCCCTTGCCCGCACCCGCTGAATTTCGGCATTGATTCGCGCTCGTTG
TTCTTCGAGCTTGGCCAGCCGATCCGCCGCCTTGTTGCTCCCCTTAACCATCTTGACACCCCATTGTTAA
TGTGCTGTCTCGTAGGCTATCATGGAGGCACAGCGGCGGCAATCCCGACCCTACTTTGTAGGGGAGGGCG
CACTTACCGGTTTCTCTTCGAGAAACTGGCCTAACGGCCACCCTTCGGGCGGTGCGCTCTCCGAGGGCCA
TTGCATGGAGCCGAAAAGCAAAAGCAACAGCGAGGCAGCATGGCGATTTATCACCTTACGGCGAAAACCG
GCAGCAGGTCGGGCGGCCAATCGGCCAGGGCCAAGGCCGACTACATCCAGCGCGAAGGCAAGTATGCCCG
CGACATGGATGAAGTCTTGCACGCCGAATCCGGGCACATGCCGGAGTTCGTCGAGCGGCCCGCCGACTAC
TGGGATGCTGCCGACCTGTATGAACGCGCCAATGGGCGGCTGTTCAAGGAGGTCGAATTTGCCCTGCCGG
TCGAGCTGACCCTCGACCAGCAGAAGGCGCTGGCGTCCGAGTTCGCCCAGCACCTGACCGGTGCCGAGCG
CCTGCCGTATACGCTGGCCATCCATGCCGGTGGCGGCGAGAACCCGCACTGCCACCTGATGATCTCCGAG
CGGATCAATGACGGCATCGAGCGGCCCGCCGCTCAGTGGTTCAAGCGGTACAACGGCAAGACCCCGGAGA
AGGGCGGGGCACAGAAGACCGAAGCGCTCAAGCCCAAGGCATGGCTTGAGCAGACCCGCGAGGCATGGGC
CGACCATGCCAACCGGGCATTAGAGCGGGCTGGCCACGACGCCCGCATTGACCACAGAACACTTGAGGCG
CAGGGCATCGAGCGCCTGCCCGGTGTTCACCTGGGGCCGAACGTGGTGGAGATGGAAGGCCGGGGCATCC
GCACCGACCGGGCAGACGTGGCCCTGAACATCGACACCGCCAACGCCCAGATCATCGACTTACAGGAATA
CCGGGAGGCAATAGACCATGAACGCAATCGACAGAGTGAAGAAATCCAGAGGCATCAACGAGTTAGCGGA
GCAGATCGAACCGCTGGCCCAGAGCATGGCGACACTGGCCGACGAAGCCCGGCAGGTCATGAGCCAGACC
CAGCAGGCCAGCGAGGCGCAGGCGGCGGAGTGGCTGAAAGCCCAGCGCCAGACAGGGGCGGCATGGGTGG
AGCTGGCCAAAGAGTTGCGGGAGGTAGCCGCCGAGGTGAGCAGCGCCGCGCAGAGCGCCCGGAGCGCGTC
GCGGGGGTGGCACTGGAAGCTATGGCTAACCGTGATGCTGGCTTCCATGATGCCTACGGTGGTGCTGCTG
ATCGCATCGTTGCTCTTGCTCGACCTGACGCCACTGACAACCGAGGACGGCTCGATCTGGCTGCGCTTGG
TGGCCCGATGAAGAACGACAGGACTTTGCAGGCCATAGGCCGACAGCTCAAGGCCATGGGCTGTGAGCGC
TCTTCCGCTTCCTCGCTCACTGACTCGCTGCGCTCGGTCGTTCGGCTGCGGCGAGCGGTATCAGCTCACT
CAAAGGCGGTAATACGGTTATCCACAGAATCAGGGGATAACGCAGGAAAGAACATGTGAGCAAAAGGCCA
GCAAAAGGCCAGGAACCGTAAAAAGGCCGCGTTGCTGGCGTTTTTCCATAGGCTCCGCCCCCCTGACGAG
CATCACAAAAATCGACGCTCAAGTCAGAGGTGGCGAAACCCGACAGGACTATAAAGATACCAGGCGTTTC
CCCCTGGAAGCTCCCTCGTGCGCTCTCCTGTTCCGACCCTGCCGCTTACCGGATACCTGTCCGCCTTTCT
CCCTTCGGGAAGCGTGGCGCTTTCTCATAGCTCACGCTGTAGGTATCTCAGTTCGGTGTAGGTCGTTCGC
TCCAAGCTGGGCTGTGTGCACGAACCCCCCGTTCAGCCCGACCGCTGCGCCTTATCCGGTAACTATCGTC
TTGAGTCCAACCCGGTAAGACACGACTTATCGCCACTGGCAGCAGCCACTGGTAACAGGATTAGCAGAGC
GAGGTATGTAGGCGGTGCTACAGAGTTCTTGAAGTGGTGGCCTAACTACGGCTACACTAGAAGGACAGTA
TTTGGTATCTGCGCTCTGCTGAAGCCAGTTACCTTCGGAAAAAGAGTTGGTAGCTCTTGATCCGGCAAAC
AAACCACCGCTGGTAGCGGTGGTTTTTTTGTTTGCAAGCAGCAGATTACGCGCAGAAAAAAAGGATCTCA
AGAAGATCCTTTGATCTTTTCTACGGGGTCTGACGCTCAGTGGAACGAAAACTCACGTTAAGGGATTTTG
GTCATGAGATTATCAAAAAGGATCTTCACCTAGATCCTTTTAAATTAAAAATGAAGTTTTAAATCAATCT
AAAGTATATATGAGTAAACTTGGTCTGACAGTTACCAATGCTTAATCAGTGAGGCACCTATCTCAGCGAT
CTGTCTATTTCGTTCATCCATAGTTGCCTGACTCCCCGTCGTGTAGATAACTACGATACGGGAGGGCTTA
CCATCTGGCCCCAGTGCTGCAATGATACCGCGAGACCCACGCTCACCGGCTCCAGATTTATCAGCAATAA
ACCAGCCAGCCGGAAGGGCCGAGCGCAGAAGTGGTCCTGCAACTTTATCCGCCTCCATCCAGTCTATTAA
TTGTTGCCGGGAAGCTAGAGTAAGTAGTTCGCCAGTTAATAGTTTGCGCAACGTTGTTGCCATTGCTGCA
GGCATCGTGGTGTCACGCTCGTCGTTTGGTATGGCTTCATTCAGCTCCGGTTCCCAACGATCAAGGCGAG
TTACATGATCCCCCATGTTGTGCAAAAAAGCGGTTAGCTCCTTCGGTCCTCCGATCGTTGTCAGAAGTAA
GTTGGCCGCAGTGTTATCACTCATGGTTATGGCAGCACTGCATAATTCTCTTACTGTCATGCCATCCGTA
AGATGCTTTTCTGTGACTGGTGAGTACTCAACCAAGTCATTCTGAGAATAGTGTATGCGGCGACCGAGTT
GCTCTTGCCCGGCGTCAACACGGGATAATACCGCGCCACATAGCAGAACTTTAAAAGTGCTCATCATTGG
AAAACGTTCTTCGGGGCGAAAACTCTCAAGGATCTTACCGCTGTTGAGATCCAGTTCGATGTAACCCACT
CGTGCACCCAACTGATCTTCAGCATCTTTTACTTTCACCAGCGTTTCTGGGTGAGCAAAAACAGGAAGGC
AAAATGCCGCAAAAAAGGGAATAAGGGCGACACGGAAATGTTGAATACTCATACTCTTCCTTTTTCAATA
TTATTGAAGCATTTATCAGGGTTATTGTCTCATGAGCGGATACATATTTGAATGTATTTAGAAAAATAAA
CAAATAGGGGTTCCGCGCACATTTCCCCGAAAAGTGCCACCTGACGTCTAAGAAACCATTATTATCATGA
CATTAACCTATAAAAATAGGCGTATCACGAGGCCCTTTCGTCTTCAAGAA
Features (pLannotate 1.2.2; 13 found; start..end, strand, type, name):
    217..930     +  CDS            GFPmut3: GFPmut3 is a basic (constitutively fluorescent) green fluorescent protein published in 1996, derived from Aequorea victoria. It is reported to be a very rapidly-maturing weak dimer.
    938..956     +  misc_feature   MCS (fragment): pUC18/19 multiple cloning site
    965..1036    +  terminator     rrnB T1 terminator: transcription terminator T1 from the E. coli rrnB gene
   1052..1079    +  terminator     T7Te terminator: phage T7 early transcription terminator
   1142..1293    +  CDS            TcR (fragment): tetracycline efflux protein; tet; confers resistance to tetracycline
   1288..1350    -  rep_origin     RSF1010 oriV (fragment): replication origin of the broad-host-range plasmid RSF1010; requires the RSF1010 RepA/B/C proteins for replication (Scholz et al., 1989)
   1380..1661    -  CDS            mobC: MOBC_ECOLX - Protein predicted: Swiss-Prot protein existence level 4. This protein is essential to promote the specific transfer of the plasmid in the presence of conjugative plasmids. From Escherichia coli.
   1692..1779    +  oriT           RSF1010 oriT: origin of transfer of the broad-host-range plasmid RSF1010 (Scholz et al., 1989)
   1860..3080    +  CDS            mobA (fragment): MOBA2_ECOLX - Also known as repB. Experimental evidence at protein level: Swiss-Prot protein existence level 1. Part of the relaxosome complex that is responsible for plasmid transfer during conjugation. Locally unwinds DNA and catalyzes the cleavage of one of the DNA strands at oriT. The cleaved strand is then transferred through the dedicated type IV secretion apparatus. MobA remains covalently linked at the 5' end of the strand, and once in the recipient cell, it probably catalyzes the rejoining of the two ends of the strand, re-forming the circular plasmid DNA. The primase activity of MobA
   3263..3851    -  rep_origin     ori: high-copy-number ColE1/pMB1/pBR322/pUC origin of replication
   4022..4882    -  CDS            AmpR: β-lactamase; bla; confers resistance to ampicillin, carbenicillin, and related antibiotics
   4883..4987    -  promoter       AmpR promoter: bla
   5088..19      +  misc_feature   MCS (fragment) (across the origin): pUC18/19 multiple cloning site
