>Addgene plasmid #112515 | pCON1-ProA.gfp | addgene full sequence | sequence record 215752 | Addgene NGS Result
TTAACCTATAAAAATAGGCGTATCACGAGGCCCTTTCGTCTTCAAGAATTCGAGCTCGGTACCCGGGCAC
AGCTAACACCACGTCGTCCCTATCTGCTGCCCTAGGTCTATGAGTGGTTGCTGGATAACTTTACGGGCAT
GCATAAGGCTCGTAGGCTATATTCAGGGAGACCACAACGGTTTCCCTCTACAAATAATTTTGTTTAACTT
TTACTAGAGTCACACAGGAAAGTACTAGTCTAGATTTAAGAAGGAGATATACATATGAGTAAAGGAGAAG
AACTTTTCACTGGAGTTGTCCCAATTCTTGTTGAATTAGATGGTGATGTTAATGGGCACAAATTTTCTGT
CAGTGGAGAGGGTGAAGGTGATGCAACATACGGAAAACTTACCCTTAAATTTATTTGCACTACTGGAAAA
CTACCTGTTCCATGGCCAACACTTGTCACTACTTTCGGTTATGGTGTTCAATGCTTTGCGAGATACCCAG
ATCATATGAAACAGCATGACTTTTTCAAGAGTGCCATGCCCGAAGGTTATGTACAGGAAAGAACTATATT
TTTCAAAGATGACGGGAACTACAAGACACGTGCTGAAGTCAAGTTTGAAGGTGATACCCTTGTTAATAGA
ATCGAGTTAAAAGGTATTGATTTTAAAGAAGATGGAAACATTCTTGGACACAAATTGGAATACAACTATA
ACTCACACAATGTATACATCATGGCAGACAAACAAAAGAATGGAATCAAAGTTAACTTCAAAATTAGACA
CAACATTGAAGATGGAAGCGTTCAACTAGCAGACCATTATCAACAAAATACTCCAATTGGCGATGGCCCT
GTCCTTTTACCAGACAACCATTACCTGTCCACACAATCTGCCCTTTCGAAAGATCCCAACGAAAAGAGAG
ACCACATGGTCCTTCTTGAGTTTGTAACAGCTGCTGGGATTACACATGGCATGGATGAACTATACAAATA
AATGTCCAGACCTGCAGGCATGCAAGCTTCCAGGCATCAAATAAAACGAAAGGCTCAGTCGAAAGACTGG
GCCTTTCGTTTTATCTGTTGTTTGTCGGTGAACGCTCTCTACTAGAGTCACACTGGCTCACCTTCGGGTG
GGCCTTTCTGCGTTTATAAAGCTTTAATGCGGTAGTTTATCACAGTTAAATTGCTAACGCAGTCAGGCAC
CGTGTATGAAATCTAACAATGCGCTCATCGTCATCCTCGGCACCGTCACCCTGGATGCTGTAGGCATAGG
CTTGGTTATGCCGGTACTGCCGGGCCTCTTGCGGGATATCGTCCATTCCGACAGCATCGCCAGTCACTAT
GGCGTGCTGCTAGCGCTTTTAGCCGCTTTAGCGGCCTTTCCCCCTACCCGAAGGGTGGGGGCGCGTGTGC
AGCCCCGCAGGGCCTGTCTCGGTCGATCATTCAGCCCGGCTCATCCTTCTGGCGTGGCGGCAGACCGAAC
AAGGCGCGGTCGTGGTCGCGTTCAAGGTACGCATCCATTGCCGCCATGAGCCGATCCTCCGGCCACTCGC
TGCTGTTCACCTTGGCCAAAATCATGGCCCCCACCAGCACCTTGCGCCTTGTTTCGTTCTTGCGCTCTTG
CTGCTGTTCCCTTGCCCGCACCCGCTGAATTTCGGCATTGATTCGCGCTCGTTGTTCTTCGAGCTTGGCC
AGCCGATCCGCCGCCTTGTTGCTCCCCTTAACCATCTTGACACCCCATTGTTAATGTGCTGTCTCGTAGG
CTATCATGGAGGCACAGCGGCGGCAATCCCGACCCTACTTTGTAGGGGAGGGCGCACTTACCGGTTTCTC
TTCGAGAAACTGGCCTAACGGCCACCCTTCGGGCGGTGCGCTCTCCGAGGGCCATTGCATGGAGCCGAAA
AGCAAAAGCAACAGCGAGGCAGCATGGCGATTTATCACCTTACGGCGAAAACCGGCAGCAGGTCGGGCGG
CCAATCGGCCAGGGCCAAGGCCGACTACATCCAGCGCGAAGGCAAGTATGCCCGCGACATGGATGAAGTC
TTGCACGCCGAATCCGGGCACATGCCGGAGTTCGTCGAGCGGCCCGCCGACTACTGGGATGCTGCCGACC
TGTATGAACGCGCCAATGGGCGGCTGTTCAAGGAGGTCGAATTTGCCCTGCCGGTCGAGCTGACCCTCGA
CCAGCAGAAGGCGCTGGCGTCCGAGTTCGCCCAGCACCTGACCGGTGCCGAGCGCCTGCCGTATACGCTG
GCCATCCATGCCGGTGGCGGCGAGAACCCGCACTGCCACCTGATGATCTCCGAGCGGATCAATGACGGCA
TCGAGCGGCCCGCCGCTCAGTGGTTCAAGCGGTACAACGGCAAGACCCCGGAGAAGGGCGGGGCACAGAA
GACCGAAGCGCTCAAGCCCAAGGCATGGCTTGAGCAGACCCGCGAGGCATGGGCCGACCATGCCAACCGG
GCATTAGAGCGGGCTGGCCACGACGCCCGCATTGACCACAGAACACTTGAGGCGCAGGGCATCGAGCGCC
TGCCCGGTGTTCACCTGGGGCCGAACGTGGTGGAGATGGAAGGCCGGGGCATCCGCACCGACCGGGCAGA
CGTGGCCCTGAACATCGACACCGCCAACGCCCAGATCATCGACTTACAGGAATACCGGGAGGCAATAGAC
CATGAACGCAATCGACAGAGTGAAGAAATCCAGAGGCATCAACGAGTTAGCGGAGCAGATCGAACCGCTG
GCCCAGAGCATGGCGACACTGGCCGACGAAGCCCGGCAGGTCATGAGCCAGACCCAGCAGGCCAGCGAGG
CGCAGGCGGCGGAGTGGCTGAAAGCCCAGCGCCAGACAGGGGCGGCATGGGTGGAGCTGGCCAAAGAGTT
GCGGGAGGTAGCCGCCGAGGTGAGCAGCGCCGCGCAGAGCGCCCGGAGCGCGTCGCGGGGGTGGCACTGG
AAGCTATGGCTAACCGTGATGCTGGCTTCCATGATGCCTACGGTGGTGCTGCTGATCGCATCGTTGCTCT
TGCTCGACCTGACGCCACTGACAACCGAGGACGGCTCGATCTGGCTGCGCTTGGTGGCCCGATGAAGAAC
GACAGGACTTTGCAGGCCATAGGCCGACAGCTCAAGGCCATGGGCTGTGAGCGCTCTTCCGCTTCCTCGC
TCACTGACTCGCTGCGCTCGGTCGTTCGGCTGCGGCGAGCGGTATCAGCTCACTCAAAGGCGGTAATACG
GTTATCCACAGAATCAGGGGATAACGCAGGAAAGAACATGTGAGCAAAAGGCCAGCAAAAGGCCAGGAAC
CGTAAAAAGGCCGCGTTGCTGGCGTTTTTCCATAGGCTCCGCCCCCCTGACGAGCATCACAAAAATCGAC
GCTCAAGTCAGAGGTGGCGAAACCCGACAGGACTATAAAGATACCAGGCGTTTCCCCCTGGAAGCTCCCT
CGTGCGCTCTCCTGTTCCGACCCTGCCGCTTACCGGATACCTGTCCGCCTTTCTCCCTTCGGGAAGCGTG
GCGCTTTCTCATAGCTCACGCTGTAGGTATCTCAGTTCGGTGTAGGTCGTTCGCTCCAAGCTGGGCTGTG
TGCACGAACCCCCCGTTCAGCCCGACCGCTGCGCCTTATCCGGTAACTATCGTCTTGAGTCCAACCCGGT
AAGACACGACTTATCGCCACTGGCAGCAGCCACTGGTAACAGGATTAGCAGAGCGAGGTATGTAGGCGGT
GCTACAGAGTTCTTGAAGTGGTGGCCTAACTACGGCTACACTAGAAGGACAGTATTTGGTATCTGCGCTC
TGCTGAAGCCAGTTACCTTCGGAAAAAGAGTTGGTAGCTCTTGATCCGGCAAACAAACCACCGCTGGTAG
CGGTGGTTTTTTTGTTTGCAAGCAGCAGATTACGCGCAGAAAAAAAGGATCTCAAGAAGATCCTTTGATC
TTTTCTACGGGGTCTGACGCTCAGTGGAACGAAAACTCACGTTAAGGGATTTTGGTCATGAGATTATCAA
AAAGGATCTTCACCTAGATCCTTTTAAATTAAAAATGAAGTTTTAAATCAATCTAAAGTATATATGAGTA
AACTTGGTCTGACAGTTACCAATGCTTAATCAGTGAGGCACCTATCTCAGCGATCTGTCTATTTCGTTCA
TCCATAGTTGCCTGACTCCCCGTCGTGTAGATAACTACGATACGGGAGGGCTTACCATCTGGCCCCAGTG
CTGCAATGATACCGCGAGACCCACGCTCACCGGCTCCAGATTTATCAGCAATAAACCAGCCAGCCGGAAG
GGCCGAGCGCAGAAGTGGTCCTGCAACTTTATCCGCCTCCATCCAGTCTATTAATTGTTGCCGGGAAGCT
AGAGTAAGTAGTTCGCCAGTTAATAGTTTGCGCAACGTTGTTGCCATTGCTGCAGGCATCGTGGTGTCAC
GCTCGTCGTTTGGTATGGCTTCATTCAGCTCCGGTTCCCAACGATCAAGGCGAGTTACATGATCCCCCAT
GTTGTGCAAAAAAGCGGTTAGCTCCTTCGGTCCTCCGATCGTTGTCAGAAGTAAGTTGGCCGCAGTGTTA
TCACTCATGGTTATGGCAGCACTGCATAATTCTCTTACTGTCATGCCATCCGTAAGATGCTTTTCTGTGA
CTGGTGAGTACTCAACCAAGTCATTCTGAGAATAGTGTATGCGGCGACCGAGTTGCTCTTGCCCGGCGTC
AACACGGGATAATACCGCGCCACATAGCAGAACTTTAAAAGTGCTCATCATTGGAAAACGTTCTTCGGGG
CGAAAACTCTCAAGGATCTTACCGCTGTTGAGATCCAGTTCGATGTAACCCACTCGTGCACCCAACTGAT
CTTCAGCATCTTTTACTTTCACCAGCGTTTCTGGGTGAGCAAAAACAGGAAGGCAAAATGCCGCAAAAAA
GGGAATAAGGGCGACACGGAAATGTTGAATACTCATACTCTTCCTTTTTCAATATTATTGAAGCATTTAT
CAGGGTTATTGTCTCATGAGCGGATACATATTTGAATGTATTTAGAAAAATAAACAAATAGGGGTTCCGC
GCACATTTCCCCGAAAAGTGCCACCTGACGTCTAAGAAACCATTATTATCATGACA
Features (pLannotate 1.2.2; 13 found; start..end, strand, type, name):
     46..67      +  misc_feature   MCS (fragment): pUC18/19 multiple cloning site
    265..978     +  CDS            GFPmut3: GFPmut3 is a basic (constitutively fluorescent) green fluorescent protein published in 1996, derived from Aequorea victoria. It is reported to be a very rapidly-maturing weak dimer.
    989..1009    +  misc_feature   MCS (fragment): pUC18/19 multiple cloning site
   1018..1089    +  terminator     rrnB T1 terminator: transcription terminator T1 from the E. coli rrnB gene
   1105..1132    +  terminator     T7Te terminator: phage T7 early transcription terminator
   1196..1347    +  CDS            TcR (fragment): tetracycline efflux protein; tet; confers resistance to tetracycline
   1342..1404    -  rep_origin     RSF1010 oriV (fragment): replication origin of the broad-host-range plasmid RSF1010; requires the RSF1010 RepA/B/C proteins for replication (Scholz et al., 1989)
   1434..1715    -  CDS            mobC: MOBC_ECOLX - Protein predicted: Swiss-Prot protein existence level 4. This protein is essential to promote the specific transfer of the plasmid in the presence of conjugative plasmids. From Escherichia coli.
   1746..1833    +  oriT           RSF1010 oriT: origin of transfer of the broad-host-range plasmid RSF1010 (Scholz et al., 1989)
   1914..3134    +  CDS            mobA (fragment): MOBA2_ECOLX - Also known as repB. Experimental evidence at protein level: Swiss-Prot protein existence level 1. Part of the relaxosome complex that is responsible for plasmid transfer during conjugation. Locally unwinds DNA and catalyzes the cleavage of one of the DNA strands at oriT. The cleaved strand is then transferred through the dedicated type IV secretion apparatus. MobA remains covalently linked at the 5' end of the strand, and once in the recipient cell, it probably catalyzes the rejoining of the two ends of the strand, re-forming the circular plasmid DNA. The primase activity of MobA
   3317..3905    -  rep_origin     ori: high-copy-number ColE1/pMB1/pBR322/pUC origin of replication
   4076..4936    -  CDS            AmpR: β-lactamase; bla; confers resistance to ampicillin, carbenicillin, and related antibiotics
   4937..5041    -  promoter       AmpR promoter: bla
