[The description below was written by a language model from this plasmid's Addgene catalogue record and pLannotate feature annotations shown in this document.]
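Description:
pCON1-ProA.gfp is a bacterial expression plasmid of about 5.1 kb built on the pFPV25.1 backbone and designed for constitutive green fluorescent protein production, with the associated work focused on predictable, tunable protein expression in Salmonella for host-pathogen studies. It replicates from a ColE1/pMB1-type origin and is selected with ampicillin through a β-lactamase gene driven by its own bla promoter. The annotation software labels this origin family as high-copy, but the catalogue entry lists the plasmid as low copy. The backbone also carries RSF1010-derived mobilisation sequences: an oriT, mobC and a partial mobA. These could in principle permit transfer when a conjugative helper plasmid is present, although the truncation of mobA leaves this uncertain. Only short remnants of the RSF1010 oriV and of a tetracycline resistance gene are present, so neither is expected to be functional.

The payload is a synthetic cassette in which the ProA promoter drives gfpmut3, a rapidly maturing Aequorea victoria GFP variant. ProA itself is not picked up as an annotated feature, but it presumably lies in the unannotated stretch upstream of the GFP coding sequence. Downstream, flanked by fragments of a pUC-type multiple cloning site, sits a tandem terminator made of rrnB T1 followed by the phage T7 early terminator. This corresponds to the "synTT" synthetic terminator named in the record and serves to insulate the cassette from read-through into the backbone. The sequencing-derived and depositor-supplied sequences differ by a few nucleotides in length but show the same feature layout. The plasmid is suited to fluorescently labelling bacteria at a defined, constitutive expression level.
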