Addgene plasmid #112515: pCON1-ProA.gfp
Purpose: ProA driven gfpmut3 expression with synTT
Depositing lab: Olivia Steele-Mortimer. Publication: Predictable, Tunable Protein Production in Salmonella for Studying Host-Pathogen Interactions. Cooper KG, Chong A, Starr T, Finn CE, Steele-Mortimer O. Front Cell Infect Microbiol. 2017 Nov 16;7:475. doi: 10.3389/fcimb.2017.00475. eCollection 2017. PubMed 29201859.
Backbone
  Vector backbone: pFPV25.1
  Vector type: Bacterial Expression
Growth in bacteria
  Bacterial resistance: Ampicillin, 100 μg/mL
  Growth temperature: 37°C
  Growth strain: DH5alpha
  Copy number: Low Copy
Gene/Insert
  Gene/Insert name: ProA gfpmut3 TT
  Species: Synthetic
  Promoter: ProA
  Cloning method: Restriction Enzyme; 5′ cloning site unknown (unknown if destroyed)
Terms and licenses: Academic/Nonprofit Terms; Industry Terms: Not Available to Industry
How to cite: pCON1-ProA.gfp was a gift from Olivia Steele-Mortimer (Addgene plasmid # 112515 ; http://n2t.net/addgene:112515 ; RRID:Addgene_112515)
